Addgene plasmid #29058: pEMS1142
Purpose: Expression of the eGFP reporter gene was not detected in the brain and eye.
Depositing lab: Elizabeth Simpson. Depositing organization: University of British Columbia. Publication: A regulatory toolbox of MiniPromoters to drive selective expression in the brain. Portales-Casamar E, Swanson DJ, Liu L, de Leeuw CN, Banks KG, Ho Sui SJ, Fulton DL, Ali J, Amirabbasi M, Arenillas DJ, Babyak N, Black SF, Bonaguro RJ, Brauer E, Candido TR, Castellarin M, Chen J, Chen Y, Cheng JC, Chopra V, Docking TR, Dreolini L, D'Souza CA, Flynn EK, Glenn R, Hatakka K, Hearty TG, Imanian B, Jiang S, Khorasan-zadeh S, Komljenovic I, Laprise S, Liao NY, Lim JS, Lithwick S, Liu F, Liu J, Lu M, McConechy M, McLeod AJ, Milisavljevic M, Mis J, O'Connor K, Palma B, Palmquist DL, Schmouth JF, Swanson MI, Tam B, Ticoll A, Turner JL, Varhol R, Vermeulen J, Watkins RF, Wilson G, Wong BK, Wong SH, Wong TY, Yang GS, Ypsilanti AR, Jones SJ, Holt RA, Goldowitz D, Wasserman WW, Simpson EM. Proc Natl Acad Sci U S A. 2010 Sep 21. 107(38):16589-94. 10.1073/pnas.1009158107 PubMed 20807748.
Backbone
  Vector backbone: pEMS1307
  Backbone size w/o insert (bp): 16482
  Vector type: Pleiades Promoter Project [sic, Pleaides Plieades]
Growth in bacteria
  Bacterial resistance: Ampicillin, 100 μg/mL
  Growth temperature: 37°C
  Growth strain: DH5alpha
  Growth instructions: DH10B
  Copy number: High Copy
Gene/Insert
  Gene/Insert name: Ple2 (alt names: ADORA2A; Adenosine A2a receptor)
  Species: H. sapiens (human)
  Insert size (bp): 3951
  Entrez Gene: ADORA2A (a.k.a. A2aR, ADORA2, RDC8)
  Tag / fusion protein: EGFP-NLS (C terminal on backbone)
  Cloning method: Restriction Enzyme; 5′ cloning site AscI (unknown if destroyed); 3′ cloning site AscI (unknown if destroyed)
  Sequencing primers: 5′ Unknown
Terms and licenses: Academic/Nonprofit Terms; Industry Terms: Not Available to Industry
Depositor comments: Please note that Addgene's sequencing results differ from the full sequence information provided by the depositing laboratory by a single nucleotide mismatch at bp# 4101 and a 2 nucleotide insertion between bp# 3867 & 3868. These differences are not known to affect the function of the plasmid.
How to cite: pEMS1142 was a gift from Elizabeth Simpson (Addgene plasmid # 29058 ; http://n2t.net/addgene:29058 ; RRID:Addgene_29058)
