[The description below was written by a language model from this plasmid's Addgene catalogue record.]
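Description:
pEMS1142 is a Pleiades Promoter Project plasmid built on the large pEMS1307 backbone (about 16.5 kb without insert). It is maintained in E. coli as a high-copy plasmid under ampicillin selection. The record gives no feature table, so the origin of replication and the other backbone elements, including anything intended for genomic targeting or delivery into mammalian cells or mice, are not stated and cannot be described from the available information.

The payload is Ple2, a human MiniPromoter of roughly 3.95 kb assembled from regulatory sequence of the ADORA2A gene, which encodes the adenosine A2a receptor. It was inserted by restriction cloning at an AscI site, and whether the flanking sites survived is not recorded. The insert is a candidate regulatory element rather than a coding sequence. It sits upstream of a backbone-encoded EGFP carrying a nuclear localization signal, so any promoter activity would be read out as nuclear green fluorescence, which makes individual expressing cells easier to identify.

The construct belongs to a systematic effort to develop compact human promoters that drive selective expression in defined brain regions and cell types. For this design, EGFP reporter expression was not detected in the brain or eye. pEMS1142 therefore mainly documents a negative result and serves as a reference point for redesigning ADORA2A-based MiniPromoters, not as a validated expression tool. The repository's sequencing differs from the depositor's full sequence by one nucleotide mismatch and a two-nucleotide insertion, and neither difference is known to affect function.
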