>Addgene plasmid #29058 | pEMS1142 | addgene partial sequence | sequence record 39623 | EGFP-N 5'-CGTCGCCGTCCAGCTCGACCAG-3'
CGCCCTTGCTCACCATGGTGGCGGAAGTTCCTATACCTTTTGAAGAATAGGAACTTCGGAATAGGAACTT
CGGCGCGCCCGCCCTGTGAAAGGACAAGCCAGAGACCCCTGGAGCTCGGATGTGGAAGGATGTGGGGAGC
TGCCTGGTCCTGTCTCCCACTGCCGCAGAGGGTAAGCCCTCTCATACTGCGCCCGAACCCGCTGCCTCCA
GGTGCCCCTGCCAGTCAGCTGCAGTCAGGGCAGGGGCGGCGCTGCAGCTGACTGTGAGCTTCCACTCGGA
GGGAGCTGCCTCACCTCCCTCCTCCCACGCCCTCTCCCCCCCACCTGCTCCTCTGCCTGGCTGACACCAG
GAATGACTAACGGGAGTTTGGTCCCTGGCAGAAAGCAGGTACGGAACCAGGACTCACTGAGGGACTCTGG
GCAAAAATGCTTTTCTTTTCTGGGCCTCAGTTTCCTCATTGATACGGTGAGGCAGCTGGACCCCAAATGA
CCTCTAGGGGCCATGCCAGCTCTCACCCATGATTCTATGAGAAGGAAATAAACAGATTTAAAATGGCTCC
CCCAGAGTCAAAATGGAATTACTG
