>Addgene plasmid #29058 | pEMS1142 | addgene partial sequence | sequence record 39778 | pEMS1307-fwd 5'-ccgcacgtctaagaaaccat-3'
GGCCCTTTCGTCTTCAAGAATTAATTCCGATCATATTCAATAACCCTTAATGAATTCGAGCTCCTAGGCC
GGCCACGCGTGGCGCGCCAAACTTCCCGGATGATGCTGGGGTGGAGTGGGGAGCCAGGGGAAACCATAGG
ACCTCAGAGTTAGGAGCCGCCCGCCACCTGCCTTCCCCCAGATCCTCTGGGCCAGCCTTGCAGTGTGCAC
ATTAGGAAAATGACCCAGAGAGGGGAAGTGACTTGGTTGAATGCCACAGTGAGTCACTTGGACCTATATG
CAAATTCTGTTGCTCCTCAAGTCACCAAGGACTCATCGTCTTAGAGGCAGCCAGTGTGCTCAGGGGCTGG
CTGTTGGAGGGGATTTTTATGGTGAATCTTTTGTGAAGTGACTTCAGCCAAGTAATTGTGCAAATGAAGA
TTTTCCCAGAGGCTGAATTACTCGGCATGGATTCCACCTACCCAGGCCATAGATGAGGCTAGAAAGTGCA
TCCCTCCCTTGGGGACGTCAGAGGCCTTCTGCCCCACCTCCTGGCCCCTCTGCCACAGAGCTGGGTTCCA
CAGCCTGGGTGGT
